>Addgene plasmid #64526 | pRG225 | depositor full sequence | sequence record 108547 | pRG225 sequence 5938 bps
GACGTCAACGAAGCATCTGTGCTTCATTTTGTAGAACAAAAATGCAACGCGAGAGCGCTAATTTTTCAAA
CAAAGAATCTGAGCTGCATTTTTACAGAACAGAAATGCAACGCGAAAGCGCTATTTTACCAACGAAGAAT
CTGTGCTTCATTTTTGTAAAACAAAAATGCAACGCGAGAGCGCTAATTTTTCAAACAAAGAATCTGAGCT
GCATTTTTACAGAACAGAAATGCAACGCGAGAGCGCTATTTTACCAACAAAGAATCTATACTTCTTTTTT
GTTCTACAAAAATGCATCCCGAGAGCGCTATTTTTCTAACAAAGCATCTTAGATTACTTTTTTTCTCCTT
TGTGCGCTCTATAATGCAGTCTCTTGATAACTTTTTGCACTGTAGGTCCGTTAAGGTTAGAAGAAGGCTA
CTTTGGTGTCTATTTTCTCTTCCATAAAAAAAGCCTGACTCCACTTCCCGCGTTTACTGATTACTAGCGA
AGCTGCGGGTGCATTTTTTCAAGATAAAGGCATCCCCGATTATATTCTATACCGATGTGGATTGCGCATA
CTTTGTGAACAGAAAGTGATAGCGTTGATGATTCTTCATTGGTCAGAAAATTATGAACGGTTTCTTCTAT
TTTGTCTCTATATACTACGTATAGGAAATGTTTACATTTTCGTATTGTTTTCGATTCACTCTATGAATAG
TTCTTACTACAATTTTTTTGTCTAAAGAGTAATACTAGAGATAAACATAAAAAATGTAGAGGTCGAGTTT
AGATGCAAGTTCAAGGAGCGAAAGGTGGATGGGTAGGTTATATAGGGATATAGCACAGAGATATATAGCA
AAGAGATACTTTTGAGCAATGTTTGTGGAAGCGGTATTCGCAATATTTTAGTAGCTCGTTACAGTCCGGT
GCGTTTTTGGTTTTTTGAAAGTGCGTCTTCAGAGCGCTTTTGGTTTTCAAAAGCGCTCTGAAGTTCCTAT
ACTTTTTAGAGAATAGGAACTTCGGAATAGGAACTTCAAAGCGTTTCCGAAAACGAGCGCTTCCGAAAAT
GCAACGCGAGCTGCGCACATACAGCTCACTGTTCACGTCGCACCTATATCTGCGTGTTGCCTGTATATAT
ATATACATGAGAAGAACGGCATAGTGCGTGTTTATGCTTAAATGCGTACTTATATGCGTCTATTTATGTA
GGATGAAAGGTAGTCTAGTACCTCCTGTGATATTATCCCATTCCATGCGGGGTATCGTATGCTTCCTTCA
GCACTACCCTTTAGCTGTTCTATATGCTGCCACTCCTCAATTGGATTAGTCTCATCCTTCAATGCTATCA
TTTCCTTTGATATTGGATCATATTAATTAACTCTGGCGCGCCTAACTTTTTGTGTGGTGCCCTCCTCCTT
GTCAATATTAATGTTAAAGTGCAATTCTTTTTCCTTATCACGTTGAGCCATTAGTATCAATTTGCTTACC
TGTATTCCTTTACATCCTCCTTTTTCTCCTTCTTGATAAATGTATGTAGATTGCGTATATAGTTTCGTCT
ACCCTATGAACATATTCCATTTTGTAATTTCGTGTCGCATATGTTTCTATTATGAATTTCATTTATAAAG
TTTATGTACAAATATCATAAAAAAAGAGAATCTTTTTAAGCAAGGATTTTCTTAACTTCTTCGGCGACAG
CATCACCGACTTCGGTGGTACTGTTGGAACCACCTAAATCACCAGTTCTGATACCTGCATCCAAAACCTT
TTTAACTGCATCTTCAATGGCCTTACCTTCTTCAGGCAAGTTCAATGACAATTTCAACATCATTGCAGCA
GACAAGATAGTGGCGATAGGGTTGACCTTATTCTTTGGCAAATCTGGAGCAGAACCGTGGCATGGTTCGT
ACAAACCAAATGCGGTGTTCTTGTCTGGCAAAGAGGCCAAGGACGCAGATGGCAACAAACCCAAGGAACC
TGGGATAACGGAGGCTTCATCGGAGATGATGTCACCAAACATGTTGCTGGTGATTATAATACCATTTAGG
TGGGTTGGGTTCTTAACTAGGATCATGGCGGCAGAATCAATCAATTGATGTTGAACCTTCAATGTAGGAA
ATTCGTTCTTGATGGTTTCCTCCACAGTTTTTCTCCATAATCTTGAAGAGGCCAAAACATTAGCTTTATC
CAAGGACCAAATAGGCAATGGTGGCTCATGTTGTAGGGCCATGAAAGCGGCCATTCTTGTGATTCTTTGC
ACTTCTGGAACGGTGTATTGTTCACTATCCCAAGCGACACCATCACCATCGTCTTCCTTTCTCTTACCAA
AGTAAATACCTCCCACTAATTCTCTGACAACAACGAAGTCAGTACCTTTAGCAAATTGTGGCTTGATTGG
AGATAAGTCTAAAAGAGAGTCGGATGCAAAGTTACATGGTCTTAAGTTGGCGTACAATTGAAGTTCTTTA
CGGATTTTTAGTAAACCTTGTTCAGGTCTAACACTACCAGTACCCCATTTAGGACCACCCACAGCACCTA
ACAAAACGGCATCAGCCTTCTTGGAGGCTTCCAGCGCCTCATCTGGAAGTGGAACACCTGTAGCATCGAT
AGCAGCACCACCAATTAAATGATTTTGGAAATCGAACTTGACATTGGAACGAACATCAGAAATAGCTTTA
AGAACCTTAATGGCTTCGGCTGTGATTTCTTGACCAACGTGGTCACCTGGCAAAACGACGATCTTCTTAG
GGGCAGACATTAGAATGGTATATCCTTGAAATATATATATATATTGCTGAAATGTAAAAGGTAAGAAAAG
TTAGAAAGTAAGACGATTGCTAACCACCTATTGGAAAAAACAATAGGTCCTTAAATAATATTGTCAACTT
CAAGTATTGTGATGCAAGCATTTAGTCATGAACGCTTCTCTATTCTATATGAAAAGCCGGTTCCGGCGCT
CTCACCTTTCCTTTTTCTCCCAATTTTTCAGTTGAAAAAGGTATATGCGTCAGGCGACCTCTGAAATTAA
CAAAAAATTTCCAGTCATCGAATTTGATTCTGTGCGATAGCGCCCCTGTGTGTTCTCGTTATGTTGAGGA
AAAAAATAATGGTTGCTAAGAGATTCGAACTCTTGCATCTTACGATACCTGAGTATTCCCACAGTTAACT
GCGGTCAAGATATTTCTTGAATCAGGCGCCTTAGACCGCTCGGCCAAACAACCAATTACTTGTTGAGAAA
TAGAGTATAATTATCCTATAAATATAACGTTTTTGAACACACATGAACAAGGAAGTACAGGACAATTGAT
TTTCGATCGGATGTGCTGCAAGGCGATTAAGTTGGGTAACGCCAGGGTTTTCCCAGTCACGACGTTGTAA
AACGACGGCCAGTGAATTGTAATACGACTCACTATAGGGCGAATTGGAGAAACAGAATAATATATAAACC
TGTATAATATAACCTTGAAGACTATATTTCTTTTCGCGGCCGCCTATAGGGCGAATTGGAGCTCCACCGC
GGTGGCTCTAGAACTAGTGGATCCCCCGGGCTGCAGGAATTCGATATCAAGCTTATCGATACCGTCGACC
TCGAGGGGGGGCCCGGTACCCAGCTTCGGCCGTATTTACAGATAACGATGTCGTTATTATATATATATAT
ATATATTGTCACTTGTACCCAGCTTTTGTTCCCTTTAGTGAGGGTTAATTTCGAGCTTGGCGTAATCATG
GTCATAGCTGTTTCCTGTGTGAAATTGTTATCCGCTCACAACAGCTGTAATATATAGTAGTAACCTGAAA
AATAGTCAATGCCCGTGGTTCATTTGCCAATAGAACAGTCGATGTGATCAATGTACACGAAAGTCAATAT
AAAATATCCAAATAGCCAATGGTGTCAGGACGGCTAAGGCAAATGCAACTTTGAAATACTTATTCGGTTT
GCATCTTGGCGCGCCTCTTCCTGCAGGCATTAATGAATCGGCCAACGCGCGGGGAGAGGCGGTTTGCGTA
TTGGGCGCTCTTCCGCTTCCTCGCTCACTGACTCGCTGCGCTCGGTCGTTCGGCTGCGGCGAGCGGTATC
AGCTCACTCAAAGGCGGTAATACGGTTATCCACAGAATCAGGGGATAACGCAGGAAAGAACATGTGAGCA
AAAGGCCAGCAAAAGGCCAGGAACCGTAAAAAGGCCGCGTTGCTGGCGTTTTTCCATAGGCTCCGCCCCC
CTGACGAGCATCACAAAAATCGACGCTCAAGTCAGAGGTGGCGAAACCCGACAGGACTATAAAGATACCA
GGCGTTTCCCCCTGGAAGCTCCCTCGTGCGCTCTCCTGTTCCGACCCTGCCGCTTACCGGATACCTGTCC
GCCTTTCTCCCTTCGGGAAGCGTGGCGCTTTCTCATAGCTCACGCTGTAGGTATCTCAGTTCGGTGTAGG
TCGTTCGCTCCAAGCTGGGCTGTGTGCACGAACCCCCCGTTCAGCCCGACCGCTGCGCCTTATCCGGTAA
CTATCGTCTTGAGTCCAACCCGGTAAGACACGACTTATCGCCACTGGCAGCAGCCACTGGTAACAGGATT
AGCAGAGCGAGGTATGTAGGCGGTGCTACAGAGTTCTTGAAGTGGTGGCCTAACTACGGCTACACTAGAA
GAACAGTATTTGGTATCTGCGCTCTGCTGAAGCCAGTTACCTTCGGAAAAAGAGTTGGTAGCTCTTGATC
CGGCAAACAAACCACCGCTGGTAGCGGTGGTTTTTTTGTTTGCAAGCAGCAGATTACGCGCAGAAAAAAA
GGATCTCAAGAAGATCCTTTGATCTTTTGTTTAAACCTACGGGGTCTGACGCTCAGTGGAACGAAAACTC
ACGTTAAGGGATTTTGGTCATGAGATTATCAAAAAGGATCTTCACCTAGATCCTTTTAAATTAAAAATGA
AGTTTTAAATCAATCTAAAGTATATATGAGTAAACTTGGTCTGACAGTTACCAATGCTTAATCAGTGAGG
CACCTATCTCAGCGATCTGTCTATTTCGTTCATCCATAGTTGCCTGACTCCCCGTCGTGTAGATAACTAC
GATACGGGAGGGCTTACCATCTGGCCCCAGTGCTGCAATGATACCGCGAGACCCACGCTCACCGGCTCCA
GATTTATCAGCAATAAACCAGCCAGCCGGAAGGGCCGAGCGCAGAAGTGGTCCTGCAACTTTATCCGCCT
CCATCCAGTCTATTAATTGTTGCCGGGAAGCTAGAGTAAGTAGTTCGCCAGTTAATAGTTTGCGCAACGT
TGTTGCCATTGCTACAGGCATCGTGGTGTCACGCTCGTCGTTTGGTATGGCTTCATTCAGCTCCGGTTCC
CAACGATCAAGGCGAGTTACATGATCCCCCATGTTGTGCAAAAAAGCGGTTAGCTCCTTCGGTCCTCCGA
TGGTTGTCAGAAGTAAGTTGGCCGCAGTGTTATCACTCATGGTTATGGCAGCACTGCATAATTCTCTTAC
TGTCATGCCATCCGTAAGATGCTTTTCTGTGACTGGTGAGTACTCAACCAAGTCATTCTGAGAATAGTGT
ATGCGGCGACCGAGTTGCTCTTGCCCGGCGTCAATACGGGATAATACCGCGCCACATAGCAGAACTTTAA
AAGTGCTCATCATTGGAAAACGTTCTTCGGGGCGAAAACTCTCAAGGATCTTACCGCTGTTGAGATCCAG
TTCGATGTAACCCACTCGTGCACCCAACTGATCTTCAGCATCTTTTACTTTCACCAGCGTTTCTGGGTGA
GCAAAAACAGGAAGGCAAAATGCCGCAAAAAAGGGAATAAGGGCGACACGGAAATGTTGAATACTCATAC
TCTTCCTTTTTCAATATTATTGAAGCATTTATCAGGGTTATTGTCTCATGAGCGGATACATATTTGAATG
TATTTAGAAAAATAAACAAATAGGGGTTCCGCGCACATTTCCCCGAAAAGTGCCACCT
Features (pLannotate 1.2.2; 14 found; start..end, strand, type, name):
      7..1349    -  rep_origin     2μ ori: yeast 2μ plasmid origin of replication
   1646..2740    -  CDS            LEU2: 3-isopropylmalate dehydrogenase, required for leucine biosynthesis; S. cerevisiae LEU2; yeast auxotrophic marker
   2741..3146    -  promoter       LEU2 promoter: S. cerevisiae LEU2
   3299..3377    -  CDS            lacZα (fragment): LacZα fragment of β-galactosidase; lacZ fragment
   3380..3398    +  promoter       T7 promoter: promoter for bacteriophage T7 RNA polymerase
   3505..3590    +  misc_feature   MCS (fragment): pBluescript multiple cloning site
   3631..3648    -  promoter       LEU2 promoter (fragment): S. cerevisiae LEU2
   3672..3690    -  promoter       T3 promoter: promoter for bacteriophage T3 RNA polymerase
   3735..3751    -  protein_bind   lac operator: The lac repressor binds to the lac operator to inhibit transcription in E. coli. This inhibition can be relieved by adding lactose or isopropyl-β-D-thiogalactopyranoside (IPTG). lac repressor encoded by lacI
   3831..3935    -  CDS            YC021_YEAST (fragment): Protein predicted: Swiss-Prot protein existence level 4. From Saccharomyces cerevisiae (strain ATCC 204508 / S288c) (Baker's yeast).
   3947..3998    -  CDS            lacI (fragment): lac repressor; lacI; The lac repressor binds to the lac operator to inhibit transcription in E. coli. This inhibition can be relieved by adding lactose or isopropyl-β-D-thiogalactopyranoside (IPTG).
   4181..4769    -  rep_origin     ori: high-copy-number ColE1/pMB1/pBR322/pUC origin of replication
   4948..5808    -  CDS            AmpR: β-lactamase; bla; confers resistance to ampicillin, carbenicillin, and related antibiotics
   5809..5913    -  promoter       AmpR promoter: bla
