[The description below was written by a language model from this plasmid's Addgene catalogue record and pLannotate feature annotations shown in this document.]
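Description:
pRG225 is an empty-backbone episomal shuttle vector of 5,938 bp for moving cloned DNA between Escherichia coli and Saccharomyces cerevisiae, belonging to a vector series designed for precise genetic engineering of budding yeast. In bacteria it is maintained at high copy by a ColE1/pUC-type origin and selected through the β-lactamase gene (AmpR) under its native bla promoter. In yeast it replicates autonomously from the 2μ plasmid origin, which typically supports multicopy episomal maintenance rather than chromosomal integration. It is selected with the S. cerevisiae LEU2 gene, driven by its own promoter, which encodes 3-isopropylmalate dehydrogenase and complements leucine auxotrophy in leu2 hosts.

The cloning region is derived from pBluescript: a partial multiple cloning site is flanked by the T7 promoter on one side and the T3 promoter on the other. These serve as the recorded sequencing primer sites and could in principle be used for in vitro transcription of an insert. Inserts are introduced by restriction enzyme cloning. Although the catalogue classes the plasmid as a yeast expression vector, the annotation shows no yeast promoter or terminator flanking the cloning site, so any expression cassette would apparently need to bring its own regulatory elements.

Only fragments of lacZα and lacI are annotated, along with a lac operator, so the record does not establish whether blue/white screening is functional. The other short hits, a small LEU2 promoter fragment and a piece of a predicted yeast ORF, look like remnants of construction or of sequence flanking the yeast-derived parts rather than functional elements. The vector is suited to carrying genes or synthetic constructs episomally in yeast under leucine selection.
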