Addgene plasmid #64526: pRG225
Purpose: (Empty Backbone) Episomal E. coli/S. cerevisiae shuttle vector
Depositing lab: Joerg Stelling. Depositing organization: ETH Zurich (Swiss Federal Institute of Technology). Publication: A shuttle vector series for precise genetic engineering of Saccharomyces cerevisiae. Gnugge R, Liphardt T, Rudolf F. Yeast. 2015 Dec 9. doi: 10.1002/yea.3144. PubMed 26647923.
Backbone
  Vector backbone: pRG225
  Backbone manufacturer: Robert Gnuegge
  Backbone size (bp): 5938
  Vector type: Yeast Expression
  Selectable markers: LEU2
Growth in bacteria
  Bacterial resistance: Ampicillin, 100 μg/mL
  Growth temperature: 37°C
  Growth strain: DH5alpha
  Copy number: High Copy
Gene/Insert
  Cloning method: Restriction Enzyme
  Sequencing primers: 5′ T7; 3′ T3
Terms and licenses: Academic/Nonprofit Terms; Industry Terms: Not Available to Industry
How to cite: pRG225 was a gift from Joerg Stelling (Addgene plasmid # 64526 ; http://n2t.net/addgene:64526 ; RRID:Addgene_64526)
