>Addgene plasmid #64526 | pRG225 | addgene partial sequence | sequence record 111409 | M13pUC-Rev 5'-AGCGGATAACAATTTCACACAGG-3'
ACCATGATTACGCCAAGCTCGAAATTAACCCTCACTAAAGGGAACAAAAGCTGGGTACAAGTGACAATAT
ATATATATATATATAATAACGACATCGTTATCTGTAAATACGGCCGAAGCTGGGTACCGGGCCCCCCCTC
GAGGTCGACGGTATCGATAAGCTTGATATCGAATTCCTGCAGCCCGGGGGATCCACTAGTTCTAGAGCCA
CCGCGGTGGAGCTCCAATTCGCCCTATAGGCGGCCGCGAAAAGAAATATAGTCTTCAAGGTTATATTATA
CAGGTTTATATATTATTCTGTTTCTCCAATTCGCCCTATAGTGAGTCGTATTACAATTCACTGGCCGTCG
TTTTACAACGTCGTGACTGGGAAAACCCTGGCGTTACCCAACTTAATCGCCTTGCAGCACATCCGATCGA
AAATCAATTGTCCTGTACTTCCTTGTTCATGTGTGTTCAAAAACGTTATATTTATAGGATAATTATACTC
TATTTCTCAACAAGTAATTGGTTGTTTGGCCGAGCGGTCTAAGGCGCCTGATTCAAGAAATATCTTGACC
GCAGTTAACTGTGGGAATACTCAGGTATCGTAAGATGCAAGAGTTCGAATCTCTTAGCAACCATTATTTT
TTTCCTCAACATAACGAGAACACACAGGGGCGCTATCGCACAGAATCAAATTCGATGACTGGAAATTTTT
TGTTAATTTCAGAGGTCGCCTGACGCATATACCTTTTTCAACTGAAAAATTGGGAGAAAAAGGAAAGGTG
AGAGCGCCGGAACCGGCTTTTCATATAGAATAGAGAAGCGTTCATGACTAAATGCTTGCATCACAATACT
TGAAGTTGACAATATTATTTAAGGACCTATTGTTTTTTCCAATAGGTGGTTAGCAATCGTCTTACTTTCT
AACTTTTCTTACCTTTTACATTTCAGCAATATATATATATATTTCAAGGATATACCATTCTAATGTCTGC
CCCTAAGAAGATCGTCGTTTTGCCAGGTGACCACGTTGGTCAAGAAATCACAGCCGAAGCCATTAAGGTT
CTTAAAGCTATTTCTGATGT
