>Addgene plasmid #64526 | pRG225 | addgene partial sequence | sequence record 111410 | DK060425_1 5'-TCCTTAAACCTGTCTTGTAA-3'
GTCAACGAAGCATCTGTGCTTCATTTTGTAGAACAAAAATGCAACGCGAGAGCGCTAATTTTTCAAACAA
AGAATCTGAGCTGCATTTTTACAGAACAGAAATGCAACGCGAAAGCGCTATTTTACCAACGAAGAATCTG
TGCTTCATTTTTGTAAAACAAAAATGCAACGCGAGAGCGCTAATTTTTCAAACAAAGAATCTGAGCTGCA
TTTTTACAGAACAGAAATGCAACGCGAGAGCGCTATTTTACCAACAAAGAATCTATACTTCTTTTTTGTT
CTACAAAAATGCATCCCGAGAGCGCTATTTTTCTAACAAAGCATCTTAGATTACTTTTTTTCTCCTTTGT
GCGCTCTATAATGCAGTCTCTTGATAACTTTTTGCACTGTAGGTCCGTTAAGGTTAGAAGAAGGCTACTT
TGGTGTCTATTTTCTCTTCCATAAAAAAAGCCTGACTCCACTTCCCGCGTTTACTGATTACTAGCGAAGC
TGCGGGTGCATTTTTTCAAGATAAAGGCATCCCCGATTATATTCTATACCGATGTGGATTGCGCATACTT
TGTGAACAGAAAGTGATAGCGTTGATGATTCTTCATTGGTCAGAAAATTATGAACGGTTTCTTCTATTTT
GTCTCTATATACTACGTATAGGAAATGTTTACATTTTCGTATTGTTTTCGATTCACTCTATGAATAGTTC
TTACTACAATTTTTTTGTCTAAAGAGTAATACTAGAGATAAACATAAAAAATGTAGAGGTCGAGTTTAGA
TGCAAGTTCAAGGAGCGAAAGGTGGATGGGTAGGTTATATAGGGATATAGCACAGAGATATATAGCAAAG
AGATACTTTTGAGCAATGTTTGTGGAAGCGGTATTCGCAATATTTTAGTAGCTCGTTACAGTCCGGTGCG
TTTTTGGTTTTTTGAAAGTGCGTCTTCAGAGCGCTTTTGGTTTTCAAAAGCGCTCTGAAGTTCCTATACT
TTTTAGAGAATAGGAACTTCGGAATAGGAACTTCAAAGCGTTTCCGAAAACGAGCGCTTCCGAAAATGCA
ACGCGAGCTGCGCACATACAGCTCACTGTTCACGTCGCACCTATATCTGCGTG
